Addgene plasmid #31330: pQStrep2-UBL3
Depositing lab: Konrad Buessow. Depositing organization: Max Planck Institute for Molecular Genetics. Publication: Structural genomics of human proteins--target selection and generation of a public catalogue of expression clones. Bussow K, Scheich C, Sievert V, Harttig U, Schultz J, Simon B, Bork P, Lehrach H, Heinemann U. Microb Cell Fact. 2005 Jul 5;4:21. doi: 10.1186/1475-2859-4-21. PubMed 15998469.
Backbone
  Vector backbone: pQStrep2
  Backbone size w/o insert (bp): 3460
  Vector type: Bacterial Expression
Growth in bacteria
  Bacterial resistance: Ampicillin, 100 μg/mL
  Growth temperature: 37°C
  Growth strain: DH5alpha
  Copy number: Unknown
Gene/Insert
  Gene/Insert name: ubiquitin-like 3 (alt name: PSFEp758A0510)
  Species: H. sapiens (human)
  Insert size (bp): 420
  GenBank ID: DQ000501
  Entrez Gene: UBL3 (a.k.a. HCG-1, PNSC1)
  Tag / fusion protein: His (N terminal on backbone); TEV (N terminal on backbone); StrepII-tag (C terminal on backbone)
  Cloning method: Restriction Enzyme; 5′ cloning site BamHI (not destroyed); 3′ cloning site NotI (not destroyed)
  Sequencing primers: 5′ TGAGCGGATAACAATTTCACACAG; 3′ GGCAACCGAGCGTTCTGAAC
Terms and licenses: Academic/Nonprofit Terms; Industry Terms: Not Available to Industry
Depositor comments: Please note that Addgene's quality control sequence shows a small deletion in the vector region downstream of insert; the deletion does not affect any features in this construct.
How to cite: pQStrep2-UBL3 was a gift from Konrad Buessow (Addgene plasmid # 31330 ; http://n2t.net/addgene:31330 ; RRID:Addgene_31330)
