[The description below was written by a language model from this plasmid's Addgene catalogue record and pLannotate feature annotations shown in this document.]
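Description:
pQStrep2-UBL3 is a bacterial expression plasmid carrying the human ubiquitin-like 3 (UBL3, also called HCG-1 or PNSC1) coding sequence in the pQStrep2 backbone. It comes from a structural genomics effort that built a public catalogue of human protein expression clones. The insert, recorded as about 420 bp, was placed between BamHI and NotI sites, both of which remain intact. The plasmid replicates in E. coli from a ColE1/pMB1-type origin, with a pBR322 bom region and a fragment of rop nearby, and is selected with ampicillin through the β-lactamase gene. The catalogue lists the copy number as unknown.

Expression is driven by the bacteriophage T5 promoter, which is recognised by E. coli RNA polymerase and is controlled by lac operator sequences. A plasmid-borne lacI gene under the stronger lacIq promoter supplies repressor, so transcription stays low until induction with IPTG. The encoded protein carries an N-terminal His tag and, according to the catalogue, a TEV protease site for removing that tag, although the feature table does not annotate this site separately. A C-terminal Strep-tag II completes the fusion, allowing sequential purification on metal-chelate and Strep-Tactin resins. The lambda t0 terminator follows the reading frame. Downstream lie a cat gene preceded by only a fragment of its promoter, then the rrnB T1 terminator; chloramphenicol is not listed as a selection.

The annotated depositor sequence is 5,120 nt, longer than the sum of the stated 3,460 bp backbone and the insert, a discrepancy the record does not explain. Repository quality-control sequencing also found a small deletion in the vector downstream of the insert, reported not to affect any features.
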