Features (pLannotate 1.2.2; 18 found; start..end, strand, type, name):
     10..54      +  promoter       T5 promoter: bacteriophage T5 promoter for E. coli RNA polymerase, with embedded lac operator
     62..78      +  protein_bind   lac operator: The lac repressor binds to the lac operator to inhibit transcription in E. coli. This inhibition can be relieved by adding lactose or isopropyl-β-D-thiogalactopyranoside (IPTG). lac repressor encoded by lacI
    127..144     +  CDS            7xHis (fragment): 6xHis affinity tag
    154..498     +  CDS            UBL3: UBL3_HUMAN - Also known as PNSC1. Experimental evidence at protein level: Swiss-Prot protein existence level 1. From Homo sapiens (Human).
    508..530     +  CDS            Strep-Tag II (fragment): peptide that binds Strep-Tactin®, an engineered form of streptavidin
    577..671     +  terminator     lambda t0 terminator: transcription terminator from phage lambda
    686..714     +  promoter       cat promoter (fragment): promoter of the E. coli cat gene encoding chloramphenicol acetyltransferase
    715..1371    +  CDS            cat: CAT_ECOLX - Experimental evidence at protein level: Swiss-Prot protein existence level 1. This enzyme is an effector of chloramphenicol resistance in bacteria. From Escherichia coli. This protein is used as a marker in many commonly used cloning vectors, such as pACYC184.
   1439..1525    +  terminator     rrnB T1 terminator: Escherichia coli rrnB; transcription terminator T1 from the E. coli rrnB gene
   1548..1565    -  promoter       tet promoter (fragment): E. coli promoter for tetracycline efflux protein gene
   1584..1605    -  protein_bind   CAP binding site: CAP binding activates transcription in the presence of cAMP. E. coli catabolite activator protein
   1618..2700    -  CDS            lacI: lac repressor; lacI; The lac repressor binds to the lac operator to inhibit transcription in E. coli. This inhibition can be relieved by adding lactose or isopropyl-β-D-thiogalactopyranoside (IPTG).
   2701..2778    -  promoter       lacIq promoter: lacI (mutant); In the lacIq allele, a single base change in the promoter boosts expression of the lacI gene about 10-fold.
   2827..2868    +  CDS            rop (fragment): Rop protein, which maintains plasmids at low copy number; rop
   2970..3110    +  misc_feature   bom: basis of mobility region from pBR322
   3296..3884    -  rep_origin     ori: high-copy-number ColE1/pMB1/pBR322/pUC origin of replication
   4055..4915    -  CDS            AmpR: β-lactamase; bla; confers resistance to ampicillin, carbenicillin, and related antibiotics
   4916..5020    -  promoter       AmpR promoter: bla
>Addgene plasmid #31330 | pQStrep2-UBL3 | depositor full sequence | sequence record 14361 | Author sequence
CTCGAGAAATCATAAAAAATTTATTTGCTTTGTGAGCGGATAACAATTATAATAGATTCAATTGTGAGCG
GATAACAATTTCACACAGAATTCATTAAAGAGGAGAAATTAACTATGAGAGGATCGCATCACCATCACCA
TCACGGATCCTCCAGTAATGTCCCGGCGGATATGATAAATTTGCGCCTCATTTTGGTAAGCGGAAAAACA
AAGGAGTTCCTGTTTTCTCCTAACGATTCTGCTTCTGACATTGCAAAGCATGTATATGACAATTGGCCAA
TGGACTGGGAAGAAGAGCAGGTCAGCAGTCCAAATATTCTACGACTTATTTATCAAGGACGATTTCTACA
TGGAAATGTCACATTAGGAGCATTAAAACTTCCTTTTGGCAAAACAACAGTGATGCATTTGGTGGCCAGA
GAGACATTACCAGAGCCAAACTCTCAAGGTCAGAGGAATCGTGAGAAGACTGGAGAGAGTAATTGTTGTG
TAATCCTGGCGGCCGCTTGGAGCCACCCGCAGTTCGAAAAATAAGCGGCCGCTCGACCTGCAGCCAAGCT
TAATTAGCTGAGCTTGGACTCCTGTTGATAGATCCAGTAATGACCTCAGAACTCCATCTGGATTTGTTCA
GAACGCTCGGTTGCCGCCGGGCGTTTTTTATTGGTGAGAATCCAAGCTAGCTTGGCGAGATTTTCAGGAG
CTAAGGAAGCTAAAATGGAGAAAAAAATCACTGGATATACCACCGTTGATATATCCCAATGGCATCGTAA
AGAACATTTTGAGGCATTTCAGTCAGTTGCTCAATGTACCTATAACCAGACCGTTCAGCTGGATATTACG
GCCTTTTTAAAGACCGTAAAGAAAAATAAGCACAAGTTTTATCCGGCCTTTATTCACATTCTTGCCCGCC
TGATGAATGCTCATCCGGAATTTCGTATGGCAATGAAAGACGGTGAGCTGGTGATATGGGATAGTGTTCA
CCCTTGTTACACCGTTTTCCATGAGCAAACTGAAACGTTTTCATCGCTCTGGAGTGAATACCACGACGAT
TTCCGGCAGTTTCTACACATATATTCGCAAGATGTGGCGTGTTACGGTGAAAACCTGGCCTATTTCCCTA
AAGGGTTTATTGAGAATATGTTTTTCGTCTCAGCCAATCCCTGGGTGAGTTTCACCAGTTTTGATTTAAA
CGTGGCCAATATGGACAACTTCTTCGCCCCCGTTTTCACCATGGGCAAATATTATACGCAAGGCGACAAG
GTGCTGATGCCGCTGGCGATTCAGGTTCATCATGCCGTTTGTGATGGCTTCCATGTCGGCAGAATGCTTA
ATGAATTACAACAGTACTGCGATGAGTGGCAGGGCGGGGCGTAATTTTTTTAAGGCAGTTATTGGTGCCC
TTAAACGCCTGGGGTAATGACTCTCTAGCTTGAGGCATCAAATAAAACGAAAGGCTCAGTCGAAAGACTG
GGCCTTTCGTTTTATCTGTTGTTTGTCGGTGAACGCTCTCCTGAGTAGGACAAATCCGCCCTCTAGATTA
CGTGCAGTCGATGATAAGCTGTCAAACATGAGAATTGTGCCTAATGAGTGAGCTAACTTACATTAATTGC
GTTGCGCTCACTGCCCGCTTTCCAGTCGGGAAACCTGTCGTGCCAGCTGCATTAATGAATCGGCCAACGC
GCGGGGAGAGGCGGTTTGCGTATTGGGCGCCAGGGTGGTTTTTCTTTTCACCAGTGAGACGGGCAACAGC
TGATTGCCCTTCACCGCCTGGCCCTGAGAGAGTTGCAGCAAGCGGTCCACGCTGGTTTGCCCCAGCAGGC
GAAAATCCTGTTTGATGGTGGTTAACGGCGGGATATAACATGAGCTGTCTTCGGTATCGTCGTATCCCAC
TACCGAGATATCCGCACCAACGCGCAGCCCGGACTCGGTAATGGCGCGCATTGCGCCCAGCGCCATCTGA
TCGTTGGCAACCAGCATCGCAGTGGGAACGATGCCCTCATTCAGCATTTGCATGGTTTGTTGAAAACCGG
ACATGGCACTCCAGTCGCCTTCCCGTTCCGCTATCGGCTGAATTTGATTGCGAGTGAGATATTTATGCCA
GCCAGCCAGACGCAGACGCGCCGAGACAGAACTTAATGGGCCCGCTAACAGCGCGATTTGCTGGTGACCC
AATGCGACCAGATGCTCCACGCCCAGTCGCGTACCGTCTTCATGGGAGAAAATAATACTGTTGATGGGTG
TCTGGTCAGAGACATCAAGAAATAACGCCGGAACATTAGTGCAGGCAGCTTCCACAGCAATGGCATCCTG
GTCATCCAGCGGATAGTTAATGATCAGCCCACTGACGCGTTGCGCGAGAAGATTGTGCACCGCCGCTTTA
CAGGCTTCGACGCCGCTTCGTTCTACCATCGACACCACCACGCTGGCACCCAGTTGATCGGCGCGAGATT
TAATCGCCGCGACAATTTGCGACGGCGCGTGCAGGGCCAGACTGGAGGTGGCAACGCCAATCAGCAACGA
CTGTTTGCCCGCCAGTTGTTGTGCCACGCGGTTGGGAATGTAATTCAGCTCCGCCATCGCCGCTTCCACT
TTTTCCCGCGTTTTCGCAGAAACGTGGCTGGCCTGGTTCACCACGCGGGAAACGGTCTGATAAGAGACAC
CGGCATACTCTGCGACATCGTATAACGTTACTGGTTTCACATTCACCACCCTGAATTGACTCTCTTCCGG
GCGCTATCATGCCATACCGCGAAAGGTTTTGCACCATTCGATGGTGTCGGAATTTCGGGCAGCGTTGGGT
CCTGGCCACGGGTGCGCATGATCTAGAGCTGCCTCGCGCGTTTCGGTGATGACGGTGAAAACCTCTGACA
CATGCAGCTCCCGGAGACGGTCACAGCTTGTCTGTAAGCGGATGCCGGGAGCAGACAAGCCCGTCAGGGC
GCGTCAGCGGGTGTTGGCGGGTGTCGGGGCGCAGCCATGACCCAGTCACGTAGCGATAGCGGAGTGTATA
CTGGCTTAACTATGCGGCATCAGAGCAGATTGTACTGAGAGTGCACCACATGCGGTGTGAAATACCGCAC
AGATGCGTAAGGAGAAAATACCGCATCAGGCGCTCTTCCGCTTCCTCGCTCACTGACTCGCTGCGCTCGG
TCGTTCGGCTGCGGCGAGCGGTATCAGCTCACTCAAAGGCGGTAATACGGTTATCCACAGAATCAGGGGA
TAACGCAGGAAAGAACATGTGAGCAAAAGGCCAGCAAAAGGCCAGGAACCGTAAAAAGGCCGCGTTGCTG
GCGTTTTTCCATAGGCTCCGCCCCCCTGACGAGCATCACAAAAATCGACGCTCAAGTCAGAGGTGGCGAA
ACCCGACAGGACTATAAAGATACCAGGCGTTTCCCCCTGGAAGCTCCCTCGTGCGCTCTCCTGTTCCGAC
CCTGCCGCTTACCGGATACCTGTCCGCCTTTCTCCCTTCGGGAAGCGTGGCGCTTTCTCATAGCTCACGC
TGTAGGTATCTCAGTTCGGTGTAGGTCGTTCGCTCCAAGCTGGGCTGTGTGCACGAACCCCCCGTTCAGC
CCGACCGCTGCGCCTTATCCGGTAACTATCGTCTTGAGTCCAACCCGGTAAGACACGACTTATCGCCACT
GGCAGCAGCCACTGGTAACAGGATTAGCAGAGCGAGGTATGTAGGCGGTGCTACAGAGTTCTTGAAGTGG
TGGCCTAACTACGGCTACACTAGAAGGACAGTATTTGGTATCTGCGCTCTGCTGAAGCCAGTTACCTTCG
GAAAAAGAGTTGGTAGCTCTTGATCCGGCAAACAAACCACCGCTGGTAGCGGTGGTTTTTTTGTTTGCAA
GCAGCAGATTACGCGCAGAAAAAAAGGATCTCAAGAAGATCCTTTGATCTTTTCTACGGGGTCTGACGCT
CAGTGGAACGAAAACTCACGTTAAGGGATTTTGGTCATGAGATTATCAAAAAGGATCTTCACCTAGATCC
TTTTAAATTAAAAATGAAGTTTTAAATCAATCTAAAGTATATATGAGTAAACTTGGTCTGACAGTTACCA
ATGCTTAATCAGTGAGGCACCTATCTCAGCGATCTGTCTATTTCGTTCATCCATAGTTGCCTGACTCCCC
GTCGTGTAGATAACTACGATACGGGAGGGCTTACCATCTGGCCCCAGTGCTGCAATGATACCGCGAGACC
CACGCTCACCGGCTCCAGATTTATCAGCAATAAACCAGCCAGCCGGAAGGGCCGAGCGCAGAAGTGGTCC
TGCAACTTTATCCGCCTCCATCCAGTCTATTAATTGTTGCCGGGAAGCTAGAGTAAGTAGTTCGCCAGTT
AATAGTTTGCGCAACGTTGTTGCCATTGCTACAGGCATCGTGGTGTCACGCTCGTCGTTTGGTATGGCTT
CATTCAGCTCCGGTTCCCAACGATCAAGGCGAGTTACATGATCCCCCATGTTGTGCAAAAAAGCGGTTAG
CTCCTTCGGTCCTCCGATCGTTGTCAGAAGTAAGTTGGCCGCAGTGTTATCACTCATGGTTATGGCAGCA
CTGCATAATTCTCTTACTGTCATGCCATCCGTAAGATGCTTTTCTGTGACTGGTGAGTACTCAACCAAGT
CATTCTGAGAATAGTGTATGCGGCGACCGAGTTGCTCTTGCCCGGCGTCAATACGGGATAATACCGCGCC
ACATAGCAGAACTTTAAAAGTGCTCATCATTGGAAAACGTTCTTCGGGGCGAAAACTCTCAAGGATCTTA
CCGCTGTTGAGATCCAGTTCGATGTAACCCACTCGTGCACCCAACTGATCTTCAGCATCTTTTACTTTCA
CCAGCGTTTCTGGGTGAGCAAAAACAGGAAGGCAAAATGCCGCAAAAAAGGGAATAAGGGCGACACGGAA
ATGTTGAATACTCATACTCTTCCTTTTTCAATATTATTGAAGCATTTATCAGGGTTATTGTCTCATGAGC
GGATACATATTTGAATGTATTTAGAAAAATAAACAAATAGGGGTTCCGCGCACATTTCCCCGAAAAGTGC
CACCTGACGTCTAAGAAACCATTATTATCATGACATTAACCTATAAAAATAGGCGTATCACGAGGCCCTT
TCGTCTTCAC
