>Addgene plasmid #31330 | pQStrep2-UBL3 | addgene partial sequence | sequence record 60975 | pQE-Fwd 5'-CCCGAAAAGTGCCACCTG-3'
AAATAGGCGTATCACGAGGCCCTTTCGTCTTCACCTCGAGAAATCATAAAAAATTTATTTGCTTTGTGAG
CGGATAACAATTATAATAGATTCAATTGTGAGCGGATAACAATTTCACACAGAATTCATTAAAGAGGAGA
AATTAACTATGAGAGGATCGCATCACCATCACCATCACGGATCCTCCAGTAATGTCCCGGCGGATATGAT
AAATTTGCGCCTCATTTTGGTAAGCGGAAAAACAAAGGAGTTCCTGTTTTCTCCTAACGATTCTGCTTCT
GACATTGCAAAGCATGTATATGACAATTGGCCAATGGACTGGGAAGAAGAGCAGGTCAGCAGTCCAAATA
TTCTACGACTTATTTATCAAGGACGATTTCTACATGGAAATGTCACATTAGGAGCATTAAAACTTCCTTT
TGGCAAAACAACAGTGATGCATTTGGTGGCCAGAGAGACATTACCAGAGCCAAACTCTCAAGGTCAGAGG
AATCGTGAGAAGACTGGAGAGAGTAATTGTTGTGTAATCCTGGCGGCCGCTTGGAGCCACCCGCAGTTCG
AAAAATAAGCTTAATTAGCTGAGCTTGGACTCCTGTTGATAGATCCAGTAATGACCTCAGAACTCCATCT
GGATTTGTTCAGAACGCTCGGTTGCCGCCGGGCGTTTTTTATTGGTGAGAATCCAAGCTAGCTTGGCGAG
ATTTTCAGGAGCTAAGGAAGCTAAAATGGAGAAAAAAATCACTGGATATACCACCGTTGATATATCCCAA
TGGCATCGTAAAGAACATTTTGAGGCATTTCAGTCAGTTGCTCAATGTACCTATAACCAGACCGTTCAGC
TGGATATTACGGCCTTTTT
